Addgene plasmid #247159: pDonor_attP-Ef1a-Puro-P2A-mCherry
Purpose: attP donor plasmid expressing puromycin resistance and mCherry
Depositing lab: Patrick Hsu. Depositing organization: Arc Institute. Publication: Site-specific DNA insertion into the human genome with engineered recombinases. Fanton A, Bartie LJ, Martins JQ, Tran VQ, Goudy L, Kernick C, Durrant MG, Wei J, Armour-Garb Z, Pawluk A, Konermann S, Marson A, Gilbert LA, Roth TL, Hsu PD. Nat Biotechnol. 2025 Nov 6. doi: 10.1038/s41587-025-02895-3. PubMed 41199024.
Backbone
  Vector backbone: pCB250
  Vector type: Mammalian Expression
  Selectable markers: Puromycin
Growth in bacteria
  Bacterial resistance: Ampicillin, 100 μg/mL
  Growth temperature: 37°C
  Growth strain: DH5alpha
  Copy number: High Copy
Gene/Insert
  Gene/Insert name: Puromycin resistance, mCherry
  Species: Synthetic
  Promoter: Ef1a
  Cloning method: Golden Gate
Terms and licenses: Academic/Nonprofit Terms; Industry Terms: Not Available to Industry
Depositor comments: Please visit https://doi.org/10.1101/2024.11.01.621560 for bioRxiv preprint.
How to cite: pDonor_attP-Ef1a-Puro-P2A-mCherry was a gift from Patrick Hsu (Addgene plasmid # 247159 ; http://n2t.net/addgene:247159 ; RRID:Addgene_247159)
