[The description below was written by a language model from this plasmid's Addgene catalogue record and pLannotate feature annotations shown in this document.]
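Description:
pDonor_attP-Ef1a-Puro-P2A-mCherry is a 4,878 bp mammalian expression plasmid built on the pCB250 backbone by Golden Gate assembly, designed as a donor for recombinase-mediated insertion of DNA into the human genome. In bacteria it is maintained at high copy through a ColE1/pUC-type origin and selected with ampicillin via the β-lactamase gene driven by its native bla promoter.

The payload is a single synthetic transcription unit. The strong constitutive human EF-1α promoter drives a bicistronic open reading frame in which puromycin N-acetyltransferase (PuroR) is joined to the red fluorescent protein mCherry by a P2A peptide. Ribosomal skipping at the 2A sequence yields the two proteins separately from one transcript, which ends at a bovine growth hormone polyadenylation signal. Cells carrying the cassette can therefore be enriched by puromycin selection and also scored or sorted by red fluorescence.

The name and stated purpose indicate that the plasmid carries an attP attachment site, the sequence a site-specific recombinase pairs with a matching genomic attachment site to integrate the donor. The automated annotation does not mark this element, so its exact position is not recorded; the unannotated stretch between the origin and the EF-1α promoter is a plausible location, but this is not confirmed. The record also does not say which recombinase the attP site corresponds to, and the recombinase is not encoded on this plasmid, so it would have to be supplied separately. The associated work concerns engineered recombinases for site-specific insertion into the human genome, consistent with use of this construct as a selectable, fluorescent reporter donor for measuring and enriching integration events.
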