Features (pLannotate 1.2.2; 8 found; start..end, strand, type, name):
     32..136     +  promoter       AmpR promoter: bla
    137..997     +  CDS            AmpR: β-lactamase; bla; confers resistance to ampicillin, carbenicillin, and related antibiotics
   1168..1756    +  rep_origin     ori: high-copy-number ColE1/pMB1/pBR322/pUC origin of replication
   2083..3261    +  promoter       EF-1α promoter: strong constitutive promoter for human elongation factor EF-1α
   3269..3865    +  CDS            PuroR (fragment): puromycin N-acetyltransferase; pac from Streptomyces; confers resistance to puromycin
   3866..3921    +  CDS            P2A (fragment): 2A peptide from porcine teschovirus-1 polyprotein Eukaryotic ribosomes fail to insert a peptide bond between the Gly and Pro residues, yielding separate polypeptides.
   3929..4636    +  CDS            mCherry: mCherry is a basic (constitutively fluorescent) red fluorescent protein published in 2004, derived from Discosoma sp.. It is reported to be a very rapidly-maturing monomer with low acid sensitivity.
   4670..4877    +  polyA_signal   bGH poly(A) signal: bovine growth hormone polyadenylation signal
>Addgene plasmid #247159 | pDonor_attP-Ef1a-Puro-P2A-mCherry | addgene full sequence | sequence record 492680 | Addgene NGS Result
GACGTCAGGTGGCACTTTTCGGGGAAATGTGCGCGGAACCCCTATTTGTTTATTTTTCTAAATACATTCA
AATATGTATCCGCTCATGAGACAATAACCCTGATAAATGCTTCAATAATATTGAAAAAGGAAGAGTATGA
GTATTCAACATTTCCGTGTCGCCCTTATTCCCTTTTTTGCGGCATTTTGCCTTCCTGTTTTTGCTCACCC
AGAAACGCTGGTGAAAGTAAAAGATGCTGAAGATCAGTTGGGTGCACGAGTGGGTTACATCGAACTGGAT
CTCAACAGCGGTAAGATCCTTGAGAGTTTTCGCCCCGAAGAACGTTTTCCAATGATGAGCACTTTTAAAG
TTCTGCTATGTGGCGCGGTATTATCCCGTATTGACGCCGGGCAAGAGCAACTCGGTCGCCGCATACACTA
TTCTCAGAATGACTTGGTTGAGTACTCACCAGTCACAGAAAAGCATCTTACGGATGGCATGACAGTAAGA
GAATTATGCAGTGCTGCCATAACCATGAGTGATAACACTGCGGCCAACTTACTTCTGACAACGATCGGAG
GACCGAAGGAGCTAACCGCTTTTTTGCACAACATGGGGGATCATGTAACTCGCCTTGATCGTTGGGAACC
GGAGCTGAATGAAGCCATACCAAACGACGAGCGTGACACCACGATGCCTGTAGCAATGGCAACAACGTTG
CGCAAACTATTAACTGGCGAACTACTTACTCTAGCTTCCCGGCAACAATTAATAGACTGGATGGAGGCGG
ATAAAGTTGCAGGACCACTTCTGCGCTCGGCCCTTCCGGCTGGCTGGTTTATTGCTGATAAATCTGGAGC
CGGTGAGCGTGGCTCTCGCGGTATCATTGCAGCACTGGGGCCAGATGGTAAGCCCTCCCGTATCGTAGTT
ATCTACACGACGGGGAGTCAGGCAACTATGGATGAACGAAATAGACAGATCGCTGAGATAGGTGCCTCAC
TGATTAAGCATTGGTAACTGTCAGACCAAGTTTACTCATATATACTTTAGATTGATTTAAAACTTCATTT
TTAATTTAAAAGGATCTAGGTGAAGATCCTTTTTGATAATCTCATGACCAAAATCCCTTAACGTGAGTTT
TCGTTCCACTGAGCGTCAGACCCCGTAGAAAAGATCAAAGGATCTTCTTGAGATCCTTTTTTTCTGCGCG
TAATCTGCTGCTTGCAAACAAAAAAACCACCGCTACCAGCGGTGGTTTGTTTGCCGGATCAAGAGCTACC
AACTCTTTTTCCGAAGGTAACTGGCTTCAGCAGAGCGCAGATACCAAATACTGTTCTTCTAGTGTAGCCG
TAGTTAGGCCACCACTTCAAGAACTCTGTAGCACCGCCTACATACCTCGCTCTGCTAATCCTGTTACCAG
TGGCTGCTGCCAGTGGCGATAAGTCGTGTCTTACCGGGTTGGACTCAAGACGATAGTTACCGGATAAGGC
GCAGCGGTCGGGCTGAACGGGGGGTTCGTGCACACAGCCCAGCTTGGAGCGAACGACCTACACCGAACTG
AGATACCTACAGCGTGAGCTATGAGAAAGCGCCACGCTTCCCGAAGGGAGAAAGGCGGACAGGTATCCGG
TAAGCGGCAGGGTCGGAACAGGAGAGCGCACGAGGGAGCTTCCAGGGGGAAACGCCTGGTATCTTTATAG
TCCTGTCGGGTTTCGCCACCTCTGACTTGAGCGTCGATTTTTGTGATGCTCGTCAGGGGGGCGGAGCCTA
TGGAAAAACGCCAGCAACGCGGCCTTTTTACGGTTCCTGGCCTTTTGCTGGCCTTTTGCTCACATGTTCT
TTCCTGCGTTATCCCCTGATTCTGTGGATAACCGTATTACCGCCTTTGAGTGAGCTGATACCGCTCGCCG
CAGCCGAACGACCGAGCGCAGCGAGTCAGTGAGCGAGGAAGCGGAAGAGCGAGCTTCGCACGATTGCACC
TTGGGAGCCCTAAACTCCCACAGATAAACAGTTAATGGTAATGAAATAACATTAACTGTTTATCTGTGTT
TAATGCCTGCCGCTTCGTATTGTTGCCGCCGAATGCAACCTCGATCGAGCCGGGCTCCGGTGCCCGTCAG
TGGGCAGAGCGCACATCGCCCACAGTCCCCGAGAAGTTGGGGGGAGGGGTCGGCAATTGAACCGGTGCCT
AGAGAAGGTGGCGCGGGGTAAACTGGGAAAGTGATGTCGTGTACTGGCTCCGCCTTTTTCCCGAGGGTGG
GGGAGAACCGTATATAAGTGCAGTAGTCGCCGTGAACGTTCTTTTTCGCAACGGGTTTGCCGCCAGAACA
CAGGTAAGTGCCGTGTGTGGTTCCCGCGGGCCTGGCCTCTTTACGGGTTATGGCCCTTGCGTGCCTTGAA
TTACTTCCACCTGGCTGCAGTACGTGATTCTTGATCCCGAGCTTCGGGTTGGAAGTGGGTGGGAGAGTTC
GAGGCCTTGCGCTTAAGGAGCCCCTTCGCCTCGTGCTTGAGTTGAGGCCTGGCCTGGGCGCTGGGGCCGC
CGCGTGCGAATCTGGTGGCACCTTCGCGCCTGTCTCGCTGCTTTCGATAAGTCTCTAGCCATTTAAAATT
TTTGATGACCTGCTGCGACGCTTTTTTTCTGGCAAGATAGTCTTGTAAATGCGGGCCAAGATCTGCACAC
TGGTATTTCGGTTTTTGGGGCCGCGGGCGGCGACGGGGCCCGTGCGTCCCAGCGCACATGTTCGGCGAGG
CGGGGCCTGCGAGCGCGGCCACCGAGAATCGGACGGGGGTAGTCTCAAGCTGGCCGGCCTGCTCTGGTGC
CTGGCCTCGCGCCGCCGTGTATCGCCCCGCCCTGGGCGGCAAGGCTGGCCCGGTCGGCACCAGTTGCGTG
AGCGGAAAGATGGCCGCTTCCCGGCCCTGCTGCAGGGAGCTCAAAATGGAGGACGCGGCGCTCGGGAGAG
CGGGCGGGTGAGTCACCCACACAAAGGAAAAGGGCCTTTCCGTCCTCAGCCGTCGCTTCATGTGACTCCA
CGGAGTACCGGGCGCCGTCCAGGCACCTCGATTAGTTCTCGAGCTTTTGGAGTACGTCGTCTTTAGGTTG
GGGGGAGGGGTTTTATGCGATGGAGTTTCCCCACACTGAGTGGGTGGAGACTGAAGTTAGGCCAGCTTGG
CACTTGATGTAATTCTCCTTGGAATTTGCCCTTTTTGAGTTTGGATCTTGGTTCATTCTCAAGCCTCAGA
CAGTGGTTCAAAGTTTTTTTCTTCCATTTCAGGTGTCGTGAAGCCACCATGACCGAGTACAAGCCCACGG
TGCGCCTCGCCACCCGCGACGACGTCCCCAGGGCCGTACGCACCCTCGCCGCCGCGTTCGCCGACTACCC
CGCCACGCGCCACACCGTCGATCCGGACCGCCACATCGAGCGGGTCACCGAGCTGCAAGAACTCTTCCTC
ACGCGCGTCGGGCTCGACATCGGCAAGGTGTGGGTCGCGGACGACGGCGCCGCCGTGGCGGTCTGGACCA
CGCCGGAGAGCGTCGAAGCGGGGGCGGTGTTCGCCGAGATCGGCCCGCGCATGGCCGAGTTGAGCGGTTC
CCGGCTGGCCGCGCAGCAACAGATGGAAGGCCTCCTGGCGCCGCACCGGCCCAAGGAGCCCGCGTGGTTC
CTGGCCACCGTCGGAGTCTCGCCCGACCACCAGGGCAAGGGTCTGGGCAGCGCCGTCGTGCTCCCCGGAG
TGGAGGCGGCCGAGCGCGCCGGGGTGCCCGCCTTCCTGGAAACCTCCGCGCCCCGCAACCTCCCCTTCTA
CGAGCGGCTCGGCTTCACCGTCACCGCCGACGTCGAGGTGCCCGAAGGACCGCGCACCTGGTGCATGACC
CGCAAGCCCGGTGCCGCCACGAACTTCTCTCTGTTAAAGCAAGCAGGTGACGTGGAAGAAAACCCCGGTC
CCGGATCCATGGTGAGCAAGGGCGAGGAGGATAACATGGCCATCATCAAGGAGTTCATGCGCTTCAAGGT
GCACATGGAGGGCTCCGTGAACGGCCACGAGTTCGAGATCGAGGGCGAGGGCGAGGGCCGCCCCTACGAG
GGCACCCAGACCGCCAAGCTGAAGGTGACCAAGGGTGGCCCCCTGCCCTTCGCCTGGGACATCCTGTCCC
CTCAGTTCATGTACGGCTCCAAGGCCTACGTGAAGCACCCCGCCGACATCCCCGACTACTTGAAGCTGTC
CTTCCCCGAGGGCTTCAAGTGGGAGCGCGTGATGAACTTCGAGGACGGCGGCGTGGTGACCGTGACCCAG
GACTCCTCCCTGCAGGACGGCGAGTTCATCTACAAGGTGAAGCTGCGCGGCACCAACTTCCCCTCCGACG
GCCCCGTAATGCAGAAGAAGACCATGGGCTGGGAGGCCTCCTCCGAGCGGATGTACCCCGAGGACGGCGC
CCTGAAGGGCGAGATCAAGCAGAGGCTGAAGCTGAAGGACGGCGGCCACTACGACGCTGAGGTCAAGACC
ACCTACAAGGCCAAGAAGCCCGTGCAGCTGCCCGGCGCCTACAACGTCAACATCAAGTTGGACATCACCT
CCCACAACGAGGACTACACCATCGTGGAACAGTACGAACGCGCCGAGGGCCGCCACTCCACCGGCGGCAT
GGACGAGCTGTACAAGTAACTCGAGCTAGAGCTCGCTGATCAGCCTCGACTGTGCCTTCTAGTTGCCAGC
CATCTGTTGTTTGCCCCTCCCCCGTGCCTTCCTTGACCCTGGAAGGTGCCACTCCCACTGTCCTTTCCTA
ATAAAATGAGGAAATTGCATCGCATTGTCTGAGTAGGTGTCATTCTATTCTGGGGGGTGGGGTGGGGCAG
GACAGCAAGGGGGAGGATTGGGAAGACAATAGCAGGCATGCTGGGGAC
